Addgene plasmid #77941: ROR2 gRNA (BRDN0001487135)
Purpose: 3rd generation lentiviral gRNA plasmid targeting human ROR2
Depositing lab: John Doench & David Root. Depositing organization: Broad Institute. Publication: Optimized sgRNA design to maximize activity and minimize off-target effects of CRISPR-Cas9. Doench JG, Fusi N, Sullender M, Hegde M, Vaimberg EW, Donovan KF, Smith I, Tothova Z, Wilen C, Orchard R, Virgin HW, Listgarten J, Root DE. Nat Biotechnol. 2016 Jan 18. doi: 10.1038/nbt.3437. PubMed 26780180.
Backbone
  Vector backbone: lentiGuide-Puro
  Backbone manufacturer: Zhang Lab (Addgene plasmid # 52963)
  Vector type: Mammalian Expression, Lentiviral, CRISPR
  Selectable markers: Puromycin
Growth in bacteria
  Bacterial resistance: Ampicillin, 100 μg/mL
  Growth temperature: 37°C
  Growth strain: DH5alpha
  Copy number: High Copy
Gene/Insert
  Gene/Insert name: ROR2 (alt names: ROR2; NM_004560.3)
  gRNA/shRNA sequence: TTGTGGCACAGATCGCGGCG
  Species: H. sapiens (human)
  Entrez Gene: ROR2 (a.k.a. BDB, BDB1, NTRKR2)
  Promoter: hU6
  Cloning method: Unknown
  Sequencing primers: 5′ U6-F; 3′ pS2-R
Terms and licenses: Academic/Nonprofit Terms; Industry Terms: Not Available to Industry
Depositor comments: The gRNA was designed to target the following Genbank reference sequence(s): NM_004560.3. Note that this plasmid does NOT contain Cas9. It should be used in conjunction with lentiCas9-Blast (Addgene #52962) or otherwise with cell lines already expressing Cas9. Browse the full kinome gRNA library at http://www.addgene.org/pooled-library/broadgpp-human-kinome/ or visit http://www.broadinstitute.org/rnai/public/ for detailed protocols and information.
How to cite: ROR2 gRNA (BRDN0001487135) was a gift from John Doench & David Root (Addgene plasmid # 77941 ; http://n2t.net/addgene:77941 ; RRID:Addgene_77941)
