[The description below was written by a language model from this plasmid's Addgene catalogue record and pLannotate feature annotations shown in this document.]
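Description:
ROR2 gRNA (BRDN0001487135) is a third-generation lentiviral CRISPR guide plasmid built on the lentiGuide-Puro backbone, carrying a single guide RNA designed against the human ROR2 gene, which encodes a receptor tyrosine kinase-like orphan receptor. It belongs to a set of guides corresponding to a human kinome library. In bacteria it is maintained through a high-copy ColE1/pUC-type origin and selected with ampicillin via the β-lactamase gene. An f1 origin, an SV40 origin, and remnants of a lac/T7/T3 cloning region are also annotated in the backbone.

The lentiviral transfer cassette begins with an RSV promoter fused to a truncated HIV-1 5' LTR, which makes genomic RNA production in packaging cells Tat-independent. This is followed by the Ψ packaging signal with a partial gag fragment and the Rev response element for nuclear export of the unspliced genome. A human U6 RNA polymerase III promoter then drives the ROR2-targeting spacer joined to the Streptococcus pyogenes Cas9 guide scaffold, with a cPPT/CTS element downstream to aid nuclear import of the proviral DNA. A second unit uses the EF-1α core promoter with its first intron to express puromycin N-acetyltransferase, so transduced mammalian cells can be selected with puromycin. WPRE enhances transcript expression, and a ΔU3 self-inactivating 3' LTR closes the provirus.

The plasmid does not encode Cas9. It is intended for cells that already express Cas9 or for use alongside a separate Cas9 lentivector, typically to disrupt ROR2 in human cells.
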