Features (pLannotate 1.2.2; 29 found; start..end, strand, type, name):
     14..80      +  CDS            small t antigen (fragment): SV40 (simian virus 40) small t antigen
    106..317     +  promoter       EF-1α core promoter: core promoter for human elongation factor EF-1α
    318..1256    +  intron         EF-1α intron A: intron upstream of the start codon of human EF-1α
   1278..1877    +  CDS            PuroR (fragment): puromycin N-acetyltransferase; pac from Streptomyces; confers resistance to puromycin
   1893..2481    +  misc_feature   WPRE: woodchuck hepatitis virus posttranscriptional regulatory element
   2532..2551    +  misc_feature   cPPT/CTS (fragment): central polypurine tract and central termination sequence of HIV-1
   2553..2786    +  LTR            3' LTR (ΔU3): self-inactivating 3' long terminal repeat (LTR) from HIV-1
   2864..2985    +  polyA_signal   SV40 poly(A) signal: SV40 polyadenylation signal
   3025..3160    +  rep_origin     SV40 ori: SV40 origin of replication
   3181..3199    -  promoter       T7 promoter: promoter for bacteriophage T7 RNA polymerase
   3207..3362    +  CDS            lacZα (fragment): LacZα fragment of β-galactosidase; lacZ fragment
   3367..3795    +  rep_origin     f1 ori (sequence partly withheld): f1 bacteriophage origin of replication; arrow indicates direction of (+) strand synthesis
   3848..3952    +  promoter       AmpR promoter: bla
   3953..4813    +  CDS            AmpR: β-lactamase; bla; confers resistance to ampicillin, carbenicillin, and related antibiotics
   4984..5572    +  rep_origin     ori: high-copy-number ColE1/pMB1/pBR322/pUC origin of replication
   5755..5847    +  CDS            lacI (fragment): lac repressor; lacI; The lac repressor binds to the lac operator to inhibit transcription in E. coli. This inhibition can be relieved by adding lactose or isopropyl-β-D-thiogalactopyranoside (IPTG).
   5860..5881    +  protein_bind   CAP binding site: CAP binding activates transcription in the presence of cAMP. E. coli catabolite activator protein
   5896..5926    +  promoter       lac promoter: promoter for the E. coli lac operon
   5934..5950    +  protein_bind   lac operator: The lac repressor binds to the lac operator to inhibit transcription in E. coli. This inhibition can be relieved by adding lactose or isopropyl-β-D-thiogalactopyranoside (IPTG). lac repressor encoded by lacI
   5995..6013    +  promoter       T3 promoter: promoter for bacteriophage T3 RNA polymerase
   6041..6267    +  promoter       RSV promoter: Rous sarcoma virus enhancer/promoter
   6268..6448    +  LTR            5' LTR (truncated): truncated 5' long terminal repeat (LTR) from HIV-1
   6495..6620    +  misc_feature   HIV-1 Ψ: packaging signal of human immunodeficiency virus type 1
   6604..6967    +  CDS            HIV-1 gag (fragment): gag protein from human immunodeficiency virus 1; gag
   7113..7346    +  misc_feature   RRE: The Rev response element (RRE) of HIV-1 allows for Rev-dependent mRNA export from the nucleus to the cytoplasm.
   7723..7749    +  CDS            Rev (fragment): human immunodeficiency virus 1 (HIV-1) Rev protein; rev; enhances nuclear export of unspliced and incompletely spliced viral mRNAs
   7753..7993    +  promoter       U6 promoter: RNA polymerase III promoter for human U6 snRNA
   8023..8098    +  misc_RNA       gRNA scaffold: guide RNA scaffold for the Streptococcus pyogenes CRISPR/Cas9 system
   8154..8271    +  misc_feature   cPPT/CTS: central polypurine tract and central termination sequence of HIV-1
>Addgene plasmid #77941 | ROR2 gRNA (BRDN0001487135) | addgene full sequence | sequence record 188696 | Addgene Assembled Sequence
CCCGGGTGCAAAGATGGATAAAGTTTTAAACAGAGAGGAATCTTTGCAGCTAATGGACCTTCTAGGTCTT
GAAAGGAGTGGGAATTGGCTCCGGTGCCCGTCAGTGGGCAGAGCGCACATCGCCCACAGTCCCCGAGAAG
TTGGGGGGAGGGGTCGGCAATTGATCCGGTGCCTAGAGAAGGTGGCGCGGGGTAAACTGGGAAAGTGATG
TCGTGTACTGGCTCCGCCTTTTTCCCGAGGGTGGGGGAGAACCGTATATAAGTGCAGTAGTCGCCGTGAA
CGTTCTTTTTCGCAACGGGTTTGCCGCCAGAACACAGGTAAGTGCCGTGTGTGGTTCCCGCGGGCCTGGC
CTCTTTACGGGTTATGGCCCTTGCGTGCCTTGAATTACTTCCACCTGGCTGCAGTACGTGATTCTTGATC
CCGAGCTTCGGGTTGGAAGTGGGTGGGAGAGTTCGAGGCCTTGCGCTTAAGGAGCCCCTTCGCCTCGTGC
TTGAGTTGAGGCCTGGCCTGGGCGCTGGGGCCGCCGCGTGCGAATCTGGTGGCACCTTCGCGCCTGTCTC
GCTGCTTTCGATAAGTCTCTAGCCATTTAAAATTTTTGATGACCTGCTGCGACGCTTTTTTTCTGGCAAG
ATAGTCTTGTAAATGCGGGCCAAGATCTGCACACTGGTATTTCGGTTTTTGGGGCCGCGGGCGGCGACGG
GGCCCGTGCGTCCCAGCGCACATGTTCGGCGAGGCGGGGCCTGCGAGCGCGGCCACCGAGAATCGGACGG
GGGTAGTCTCAAGCTGGCCGGCCTGCTCTGGTGCCTGGCCTCGCGCCGCCGTGTATCGCCCCGCCCTGGG
CGGCAAGGCTGGCCCGGTCGGCACCAGTTGCGTGAGCGGAAAGATGGCCGCTTCCCGGCCCTGCTGCAGG
GAGCTCAAAATGGAGGACGCGGCGCTCGGGAGAGCGGGCGGGTGAGTCACCCACACAAAGGAAAAGGGCC
TTTCCGTCCTCAGCCGTCGCTTCATGTGACTCCACGGAGTACCGGGCGCCGTCCAGGCACCTCGATTAGT
TCTCGAGCTTTTGGAGTACGTCGTCTTTAGGTTGGGGGGAGGGGTTTTATGCGATGGAGTTTCCCCACAC
TGAGTGGGTGGAGACTGAAGTTAGGCCAGCTTGGCACTTGATGTAATTCTCCTTGGAATTTGCCCTTTTT
GAGTTTGGATCTTGGTTCATTCTCAAGCCTCAGACAGTGGTTCAAAGTTTTTTTCTTCCATTTCAGGTGT
CGTGACGTACGGCCACCATGACCGAGTACAAGCCCACGGTGCGCCTCGCCACCCGCGACGACGTCCCCAG
GGCCGTACGCACCCTCGCCGCCGCGTTCGCCGACTACCCCGCCACGCGCCACACCGTCGATCCGGACCGC
CACATCGAGCGGGTCACCGAGCTGCAAGAACTCTTCCTCACGCGCGTCGGGCTCGACATCGGCAAGGTGT
GGGTCGCGGACGACGGCGCCGCCGTGGCGGTCTGGACCACGCCGGAGAGCGTCGAAGCGGGGGCGGTGTT
CGCCGAGATCGGCCCGCGCATGGCCGAGTTGAGCGGTTCCCGGCTGGCCGCGCAGCAACAGATGGAAGGC
CTCCTGGCGCCGCACCGGCCCAAGGAGCCCGCGTGGTTCCTGGCCACCGTCGGAGTCTCGCCCGACCACC
AGGGCAAGGGTCTGGGCAGCGCCGTCGTGCTCCCCGGAGTGGAGGCGGCCGAGCGCGCCGGGGTGCCCGC
CTTCCTGGAGACCTCCGCGCCCCGCAACCTCCCCTTCTACGAGCGGCTCGGCTTCACCGTCACCGCCGAC
GTCGAGGTGCCCGAAGGACCGCGCACCTGGTGCATGACCCGCAAGCCCGGTGCCTGAACGCGTTAAGTCG
ACAATCAACCTCTGGATTACAAAATTTGTGAAAGATTGACTGGTATTCTTAACTATGTTGCTCCTTTTAC
GCTATGTGGATACGCTGCTTTAATGCCTTTGTATCATGCTATTGCTTCCCGTATGGCTTTCATTTTCTCC
TCCTTGTATAAATCCTGGTTGCTGTCTCTTTATGAGGAGTTGTGGCCCGTTGTCAGGCAACGTGGCGTGG
TGTGCACTGTGTTTGCTGACGCAACCCCCACTGGTTGGGGCATTGCCACCACCTGTCAGCTCCTTTCCGG
GACTTTCGCTTTCCCCCTCCCTATTGCCACGGCGGAACTCATCGCCGCCTGCCTTGCCCGCTGCTGGACA
GGGGCTCGGCTGTTGGGCACTGACAATTCCGTGGTGTTGTCGGGGAAATCATCGTCCTTTCCTTGGCTGC
TCGCCTGTGTTGCCACCTGGATTCTGCGCGGGACGTCCTTCTGCTACGTCCCTTCGGCCCTCAATCCAGC
GGACCTTCCTTCCCGCGGCCTGCTGCCGGCTCTGCGGCCTCTTCCGCGTCTTCGCCTTCGCCCTCAGACG
AGTCGGATCTCCCTTTGGGCCGCCTCCCCGCGTCGACTTTAAGACCAATGACTTACAAGGCAGCTGTAGA
TCTTAGCCACTTTTTAAAAGAAAAGGGGGGACTGGAAGGGCTAATTCACTCCCAACGAAGACAAGATCTG
CTTTTTGCTTGTACTGGGTCTCTCTGGTTAGACCAGATCTGAGCCTGGGAGCTCTCTGGCTAACTAGGGA
ACCCACTGCTTAAGCCTCAATAAAGCTTGCCTTGAGTGCTTCAAGTAGTGTGTGCCCGTCTGTTGTGTGA
CTCTGGTAACTAGAGATCCCTCAGACCCTTTTAGTCAGTGTGGAAAATCTCTAGCAGTACGTATAGTAGT
TCATGTCATCTTATTATTCAGTATTTATAACTTGCAAAGAAATGAATATCAGAGAGTGAGAGGAACTTGT
TTATTGCAGCTTATAATGGTTACAAATAAAGCAATAGCATCACAAATTTCACAAATAAAGCATTTTTTTC
ACTGCATTCTAGTTGTGGTTTGTCCAAACTCATCAATGTATCTTATCATGTCTGGCTCTAGCTATCCCGC
CCCTAACTCCGCCCATCCCGCCCCTAACTCCGCCCAGTTCCGCCCATTCTCCGCCCCATGGCTGACTAAT
TTTTTTTATTTATGCAGAGGCCGAGGCCGCCTCGGCCTCTGAGCTATTCCAGAAGTAGTGAGGAGGCTTT
TTTGGAGGCCTAGGGACGTACCCAATTCGCCCTATAGTGAGTCGTATTACGCGCGCTCACTGGCCGTCGT
TTTACAACGTCGTGACTGGGAAAACCCTGGCGTTACCCAACTTAATCGCCTTGCAGCACATCCCCCTTTC
GCCAGCTGGCGTAATAGCGAAGAGGCCCGCACCGATCGCCCTTCCCAACAGTTGCGCAGCCTGAATGGCG
AATGGG
[124 nt withheld, positions 3367-3490]
C
[91 nt withheld, positions 3492-3582]
A
[49 nt withheld, positions 3584-3632]
CCTTTGACGTTGGAGTCCACGTTCTTT
[37 nt withheld, positions 3660-3696]
ACCCTATCTCGGTCTATTCTTTTGATTTATAAGGGATTTTGCCGATTTCGGCCTATTGGTTAAAAAATGA
GCTGATTTAACAAAAATTTAACGCGAATTTTAACAAAATATTAACGCTTACAATTTAGGTGGCACTTTTC
GGGGAAATGTGCGCGGAACCCCTATTTGTTTATTTTTCTAAATACATTCAAATATGTATCCGCTCATGAG
ACAATAACCCTGATAAATGCTTCAATAATATTGAAAAAGGAAGAGTATGAGTATTCAACATTTCCGTGTC
GCCCTTATTCCCTTTTTTGCGGCATTTTGCCTTCCTGTTTTTGCTCACCCAGAAACGCTGGTGAAAGTAA
AAGATGCTGAAGATCAGTTGGGTGCACGAGTGGGTTACATCGAACTGGATCTCAACAGCGGTAAGATCCT
TGAGAGTTTTCGCCCCGAAGAACGTTTTCCAATGATGAGCACTTTTAAAGTTCTGCTATGTGGCGCGGTA
TTATCCCGTATTGACGCCGGGCAAGAGCAACTCGGTCGCCGCATACACTATTCTCAGAATGACTTGGTTG
AGTACTCACCAGTCACAGAAAAGCATCTTACGGATGGCATGACAGTAAGAGAATTATGCAGTGCTGCCAT
AACCATGAGTGATAACACTGCGGCCAACTTACTTCTGACAACGATCGGAGGACCGAAGGAGCTAACCGCT
TTTTTGCACAACATGGGGGATCATGTAACTCGCCTTGATCGTTGGGAACCGGAGCTGAATGAAGCCATAC
CAAACGACGAGCGTGACACCACGATGCCTGTAGCAATGGCAACAACGTTGCGCAAACTATTAACTGGCGA
ACTACTTACTCTAGCTTCCCGGCAACAATTAATAGACTGGATGGAGGCGGATAAAGTTGCAGGACCACTT
CTGCGCTCGGCCCTTCCGGCTGGCTGGTTTATTGCTGATAAATCTGGAGCCGGTGAGCGTGGGTCTCGCG
GTATCATTGCAGCACTGGGGCCAGATGGTAAGCCCTCCCGTATCGTAGTTATCTACACGACGGGGAGTCA
GGCAACTATGGATGAACGAAATAGACAGATCGCTGAGATAGGTGCCTCACTGATTAAGCATTGGTAACTG
TCAGACCAAGTTTACTCATATATACTTTAGATTGATTTAAAACTTCATTTTTAATTTAAAAGGATCTAGG
TGAAGATCCTTTTTGATAATCTCATGACCAAAATCCCTTAACGTGAGTTTTCGTTCCACTGAGCGTCAGA
CCCCGTAGAAAAGATCAAAGGATCTTCTTGAGATCCTTTTTTTCTGCGCGTAATCTGCTGCTTGCAAACA
AAAAAACCACCGCTACCAGCGGTGGTTTGTTTGCCGGATCAAGAGCTACCAACTCTTTTTCCGAAGGTAA
CTGGCTTCAGCAGAGCGCAGATACCAAATACTGTTCTTCTAGTGTAGCCGTAGTTAGGCCACCACTTCAA
GAACTCTGTAGCACCGCCTACATACCTCGCTCTGCTAATCCTGTTACCAGTGGCTGCTGCCAGTGGCGAT
AAGTCGTGTCTTACCGGGTTGGACTCAAGACGATAGTTACCGGATAAGGCGCAGCGGTCGGGCTGAACGG
GGGGTTCGTGCACACAGCCCAGCTTGGAGCGAACGACCTACACCGAACTGAGATACCTACAGCGTGAGCT
ATGAGAAAGCGCCACGCTTCCCGAAGGGAGAAAGGCGGACAGGTATCCGGTAAGCGGCAGGGTCGGAACA
GGAGAGCGCACGAGGGAGCTTCCAGGGGGAAACGCCTGGTATCTTTATAGTCCTGTCGGGTTTCGCCACC
TCTGACTTGAGCGTCGATTTTTGTGATGCTCGTCAGGGGGGCGGAGCCTATGGAAAAACGCCAGCAACGC
GGCCTTTTTACGGTTCCTGGCCTTTTGCTGGCCTTTTGCTCACATGTTCTTTCCTGCGTTATCCCCTGAT
TCTGTGGATAACCGTATTACCGCCTTTGAGTGAGCTGATACCGCTCGCCGCAGCCGAACGACCGAGCGCA
GCGAGTCAGTGAGCGAGGAAGCGGAAGAGCGCCCAATACGCAAACCGCCTCTCCCCGCGCGTTGGCCGAT
TCATTAATGCAGCTGGCACGACAGGTTTCCCGACTGGAAAGCGGGCAGTGAGCGCAACGCAATTAATGTG
AGTTAGCTCACTCATTAGGCACCCCAGGCTTTACACTTTATGCTTCCGGCTCGTATGTTGTGTGGAATTG
TGAGCGGATAACAATTTCACACAGGAAACAGCTATGACCATGATTACGCCAAGCGCGCAATTAACCCTCA
CTAAAGGGAACAAAAGCTGGAGCTGCAAGCTTAATGTAGTCTTATGCAATACTCTTGTAGTCTTGCAACA
TGGTAACGATGAGTTAGCAACATGCCTTACAAGGAGAGAAAAAGCACCGTGCATGCCGATTGGTGGAAGT
AAGGTGGTACGATCGTGCCTTATTAGGAAGGCAACAGACGGGTCTGACATGGATTGGACGAACCACTGAA
TTGCCGCATTGCAGAGATATTGTATTTAAGTGCCTAGCTCGATACATAAACGGGTCTCTCTGGTTAGACC
AGATCTGAGCCTGGGAGCTCTCTGGCTAACTAGGGAACCCACTGCTTAAGCCTCAATAAAGCTTGCCTTG
AGTGCTTCAAGTAGTGTGTGCCCGTCTGTTGTGTGACTCTGGTAACTAGAGATCCCTCAGACCCTTTTAG
TCAGTGTGGAAAATCTCTAGCAGTGGCGCCCGAACAGGGACTTGAAAGCGAAAGGGAAACCAGAGGAGCT
CTCTCGACGCAGGACTCGGCTTGCTGAAGCGCGCACGGCAAGAGGCGAGGGGCGGCGACTGGTGAGTACG
CCAAAAATTTTGACTAGCGGAGGCTAGAAGGAGAGAGATGGGTGCGAGAGCGTCAGTATTAAGCGGGGGA
GAATTAGATCGCGATGGGAAAAAATTCGGTTAAGGCCAGGGGGAAAGAAAAAATATAAATTAAAACATAT
AGTATGGGCAAGCAGGGAGCTAGAACGATTCGCAGTTAATCCTGGCCTGTTAGAAACATCAGAAGGCTGT
AGACAAATACTGGGACAGCTACAACCATCCCTTCAGACAGGATCAGAAGAACTTAGATCATTATATAATA
CAGTAGCAACCCTCTATTGTGTGCATCAAAGGATAGAGATAAAAGACACCAAGGAAGCTTTAGACAAGAT
AGAGGAAGAGCAAAACAAAAGTAAGACCACCGCACAGCAAGCGGCCGCTGATCTTCAGACCTGGAGGAGG
AGATATGAGGGACAATTGGAGAAGTGAATTATATAAATATAAAGTAGTAAAAATTGAACCATTAGGAGTA
GCACCCACCAAGGCAAAGAGAAGAGTGGTGCAGAGAGAAAAAAGAGCAGTGGGAATAGGAGCTTTGTTCC
TTGGGTTCTTGGGAGCAGCAGGAAGCACTATGGGCGCAGCGTCAATGACGCTGACGGTACAGGCCAGACA
ATTATTGTCTGGTATAGTGCAGCAGCAGAACAATTTGCTGAGGGCTATTGAGGCGCAACAGCATCTGTTG
CAACTCACAGTCTGGGGCATCAAGCAGCTCCAGGCAAGAATCCTGGCTGTGGAAAGATACCTAAAGGATC
AACAGCTCCTGGGGATTTGGGGTTGCTCTGGAAAACTCATTTGCACCACTGCTGTGCCTTGGAATGCTAG
TTGGAGTAATAAATCTCTGGAACAGATTTGGAATCACACGACCTGGATGGAGTGGGACAGAGAAATTAAC
AATTACACAAGCTTAATACACTCCTTAATTGAAGAATCGCAAAACCAGCAAGAAAAGAATGAACAAGAAT
TATTGGAATTAGATAAATGGGCAAGTTTGTGGAATTGGTTTAACATAACAAATTGGCTGTGGTATATAAA
ATTATTCATAATGATAGTAGGAGGCTTGGTAGGTTTAAGAATAGTTTTTGCTGTACTTTCTATAGTGAAT
AGAGTTAGGCAGGGATATTCACCATTATCGTTTCAGACCCACCTCCCAACCCCGAGGGGACCCAGAGAGG
GCCTATTTCCCATGATTCCTTCATATTTGCATATACGATACAAGGCTGTTAGAGAGATAATTAGAATTAA
TTTGACTGTAAACACAAAGATATTAGTACAAAATACGTGACGTAGAAAGTAATAATTTCTTGGGTAGTTT
GCAGTTTTAAAATTATGTTTTAAAATGGACTATCATATGCTTACCGTAACTTGAAAGTATTTCGATTTCT
TGGCTTTATATATCTTGTGGAAAGGACGAAACACCGTTGTGGCACAGATCGCGGCGGTTTTAGAGCTAGA
AATAGCAAGTTAAAATAAGGCTAGTCCGTTATCAACTTGAAAAAGTGGCACCGAGTCGGTGCTTTTTTAA
GCTTGGCGTAACTAGATCTTGAGACAAATGGCAGTATTCATCCACAATTTTAAAAGAAAAGGGGGGATTG
GGGGGTACAGTGCAGGGGAAAGAATAGTAGACATAATAGCAACAGACATACAAACTAAAGAATTACAAAA
ACAAATTACAAAAATTCAAAATTTTCGGGTTTATTACAGGGACAGCAGAGATCCACTTTGGCGCCGGCTC
GAGGGGG
