>Addgene plasmid #77941 | ROR2 gRNA (BRDN0001487135) | depositor partial sequence | sequence record 145401 | Target Sequence
TTGTGGCACAGATCGCGGCG
