>Addgene plasmid #77941 | ROR2 gRNA (BRDN0001487135) | addgene partial sequence | sequence record 188695 | hU6-F
ATACGTGACGTAGAAAGTAATAATTTCTTGGGTAGTTTGCAGTTTTAAAATTATGTTTTAAAATGGACTA
TCATATGCTTACCGTAACTTGAAAGTATTTCGATTTCTTGGCTTTATATATCTTGTGGAAAGGACGAAAC
ACCGTTGTGGCACAGATCGCGGCGGTTTTAGAGCTAGAAATAGCAAGTTAAAATAAGGCTAGTCCGTTAT
CAACTTGAAAAAGTGGCACCGAGTCGGTGCTTTTTTAAGCTTGGCGTAACTAGATCTTGAGACAAATGGC
AGTATTCATCCACAATTTTAAAAGAAAAGGGGGGATTGGGGGGTACAGTGCAGGGGAAAGAATAGTAGAC
ATAATAGCAACAGACATACAAACTAAAGAATTACAAAAACAAATTACAAAAATTCAAAATTTTCGGGTTT
ATTACAGGGACAGCAGAGATCCACTTTGGCGCCGGCTCGAGGGGGCCCGGGTGCAAAGATGGATAAAGTT
TTAAACAGAGAGGAATCTTTGCAGCTAATGGACCTTCTAGGTCTTGAAAGGAGTGGGAATTGGCTCCGGT
GCCCGTCAGT
